>Addgene plasmid #238731 | HaloTag-DCAF15 Vector | addgene full sequence | sequence record 479218 | Addgene NGS Result
TCAATATTGGCCATTAGCCATATTATTCATTGGTTATATAGCATAAATCAATATTGGCTATTGGCCATTG
CATACGTTGTATCTATATCATAATATGTACATTTATATTGGCTCATGTCCAATATGACCGCCATGTTGGC
ATTGATTATTGACTAGTTATTAATAGTAATCAATTACGGGGTCATTAGTTCATAGCCCATATATGGAGTT
CCGCGTTACATAACTTACGGTAAATGGCCCGCCTGGCTGACCGCCCAACGACCCCCGCCCATTGACGTCA
ATAATGACGTATGTTCCCATAGTAACGCCAATAGGGACTTTCCATTGACGTCAATGGGTGGAGTATTTAC
GGTAAACTGCCCACTTGGCAGTACATCAAGTGTATCATATGCCAAGTCCGCCCCCTATTGACGTCAATGA
CGGTAAATGGCCCGCCTGGCATTATGCCCAGTACATGACCTTACGGGACTTTCCTACTTGGCAGTACATC
TACGTATTAGTCATCGCTATTACCATGGTGATGCGGTTTTGGCAGTACACCAATGGGCGTGGATAGCGGT
TTGACTCACGGGGATTTCCAAGTCTCCACCCCATTGACGTCAATGGGAGTTTGTTTTGGCACCAAAATCA
ACGGGACTTTCCAAAATGTCGTAATAACCCCGCCCCGTTGACGCAAATGGGCGGTAGGCGTGTACGGTGG
GAGGTCTATATAAGCAGAGCTGGTTTAGTGAACCGTCAGATCACTAGAAGCTTTATTGCGGTAGTTTATC
ACAGTTAAATTGCTAACGCAGTCAGTGCTTCTGACACAACAGTCTCGAACTTAAGCTGCAGAAGTTGGTC
GTGAGGCACTGGGCAGGTAAGTATCAAGGTTACAAGACAGGTTTAAGGAGACCAATAGAAACTGGGCTTG
TCGAGACAGAGAAGACTCTTGCGTTTCTGATAGGCACCTATTGGTCTTACTGACATCCACTTTGCCTTTC
TCTCCACAGGTGTCCACTCCCAGTTCAATTACAGCTCTTAAGGCTAGAGTATTAATACGACTCACTATAG
GGCTAGCAAAGCCACCATGGCAGAAATCGGTACTGGCTTTCCATTCGACCCCCATTATGTGGAAGTCCTG
GGCGAGCGCATGCACTACGTCGATGTTGGTCCGCGCGATGGCACCCCTGTGCTGTTCCTGCACGGTAACC
CGACCTCCTCCTACGTGTGGCGCAACATCATCCCGCATGTTGCACCGACCCATCGCTGCATTGCTCCAGA
CCTGATCGGTATGGGCAAATCCGACAAACCAGACCTGGGTTATTTCTTCGACGACCACGTCCGCTTCATG
GATGCCTTCATCGAAGCCCTGGGTCTGGAAGAGGTCGTCCTGGTCATTCACGACTGGGGCTCCGCTCTGG
GTTTCCACTGGGCCAAGCGCAATCCAGAGCGCGTCAAAGGTATTGCATTTATGGAGTTCATCCGCCCTAT
CCCGACCTGGGACGAATGGCCAGAATTTGCCCGCGAGACCTTCCAGGCCTTCCGCACCACCGACGTCGGC
CGCAAGCTGATCATCGATCAGAACGTTTTTATCGAGGGTACGCTGCCGATGGGTGTCGTCCGCCCGCTGA
CTGAAGTCGAGATGGACCATTACCGCGAGCCGTTCCTGAATCCTGTTGACCGCGAGCCACTGTGGCGCTT
CCCAAACGAGCTGCCAATCGCCGGTGAGCCAGCGAACATCGTCGCGCTGGTCGAAGAATACATGGACTGG
CTGCACCAGTCCCCTGTCCCGAAGCTGCTGTTCTGGGGCACCCCAGGCGTTCTGATCCCACCGGCCGAAG
CCGCTCGCCTGGCCAAAAGCCTGCCTAACTGCAAGGCTGTGGACATCGGCCCGGGTCTGAATCTGCTGCA
AGAAGACAACCCGGACCTGATCGGCAGCGAGATCGCGCGCTGGCTGTCGACGCTCGAGATTTCCGGCGAG
CCAACCACTGAGGATCTGTACTTTCAGAGCGATAACGCGATCGCCATGGCTCCATCAAGCAAAAGCGAAA
GGAATTCCGGCGCGGGCTCCGGTGGAGGAGGTCCCGGCGGAGCTGGAGGAAAGCGAGCCGCTGGTAGAAG
GCGAGAACACGTACTTAAACAGCTTGAACGAGTTAAGATTTCCGGGCAACTCTCACCGCGGTTGTTTAGG
AAACTGCCCCCTAGAGTATGTGTGTCCTTGAAGAACATTGTGGACGAAGATTTCCTTTACGCTGGGCACA
TCTTTCTCGGCTTTTCAAAATGTGGGAGATACGTGCTTTCATACACCAGCAGTTCAGGCGATGACGACTT
CTCATTCTATATCTACCATTTGTATTGGTGGGAGTTCAATGTACATTCTAAGCTTAAACTTGTGCGACAG
GTGAGGCTGTTTCAGGATGAGGAGATATATTCCGACCTTTATTTGACAGTTTGCGAGTGGCCGTCTGATG
CTTCCAAAGTGATAGTTTTTGGATTTAATACTCGGAGCGCCAACGGAATGCTTATGAACATGATGATGAT
GTCTGATGAAAATCATCGAGACATTTATGTCTCAACAGTCGCTGTTCCACCGCCTGGACGCTGCGCTGCA
TGCCAGGACGCGAGCAGGGCCCACCCCGGTGATCCAAACGCCCAATGTCTTCGCCACGGGTTTATGTTGC
ATACGAAGTACCAGGTCGTGTATCCCTTCCCCACTTTCCAACCCGCGTTCCAACTGAAAAAAGATCAAGT
CGTTCTGTTGAACACGTCATATAGTTTGGTTGCTTGTGCGGTCTCTGTTCATAGTGCGGGAGACAGGTCT
TTCTGTCAAATCCTGTATGATCACTCCACCTGTCCTCTCGCGCCAGCGTCCCCTCCCGAGCCACAGAGCC
CCGAACTGCCTCCAGCACTTCCTTCCTTCTGTCCTGAGGCTGCTCCAGCCCGCTCAAGCGGTAGCCCGGA
GCCGTCCCCCGCTATCGCGAAGGCAAAAGAATTTGTTGCGGACATCTTCAGGCGGGCTAAGGAAGCAAAG
GGGGGTGTTCCCGAGGAGGCCAGGCCCGCGCTGTGTCCTGGGCCTTCTGGGAGTCGATGCCGCGCGCATA
GTGAACCACTGGCACTCTGTGGGGAGACCGCCCCACGCGACTCACCCCCAGCGTCTGAGGCACCGGCGTC
AGAACCGGGCTATGTCAATTACACTAAACTTTATTACGTTCTTGAAAGTGGAGAGGGGACAGAGCCCGAA
GACGAACTTGAGGATGACAAGATCAGCCTGCCGTTTGTAGTGACGGACTTGCGCGGGCGAAATTTGCGGC
CTATGAGGGAACGAACCGCCGTCCAAGGGCAGTACCTTACTGTTGAACAGCTCACTTTGGACTTTGAGTA
TGTAATAAACGAGGTAATTAGACATGACGCTACATGGGGCCATCAGTTCTGCTCATTCAGTGATTATGAT
ATTGTAATACTGGAAGTGTGCCCTGAAACAAATCAAGTCCTTATAAATATCGGGCTGTTGTTGCTCGCGT
TTCCGAGTCCTACTGAAGAAGGGCAGCTTCGACCGAAGACCTACCATACGTCTCTTAAAGTCGCATGGGA
CCTCAACACCGGCATCTTCGAGACCGTGAGCGTGGGCGATTTGACAGAAGTGAAAGGACAAACAAGCGGT
TCTGTTTGGTCCTCCTATCGGAAAAGTTGCGTAGACATGGTCATGAAGTGGTTGGTTCCAGAGAGTAGCG
GTAGATATGTGAATCGGATGACCAATGAGGCTTTGCATAAGGGCTGCTCTTTGAAAGTGCTGGCAGACAG
CGAGCGATATACTTGGATAGTCCTGGTTTAAACGAATTCGGGCTCGGTACCCGGGGATCCTCTAGAGTCG
ACCTGCAGGCATGCAAGCTGATCCGGCTGCTAACAAAGCCCGAAAGGAAGCTGAGTTGGCTGCTGCCACC
GCTGAGCAATAACTAGCATAACCCCTTGGGGCGGCCGCTTCGAGCAGACATGATAAGATACATTGATGAG
TTTGGACAAACCACAACTAGAATGCAGTGAAAAAAATGCTTTATTTGTGAAATTTGTGATGCTATTGCTT
TATTTGTAACCATTATAAGCTGCAATAAACAAGTTAACAACAACAATTGCATTCATTTTATGTTTCAGGT
TCAGGGGGAGATGTGGGAGGTTTTTTTAAGCAAGTAAAACCTCTACAAATGTGGTAAAATCGAATTTTAA
CAAAATATTAACGCTTACAATTTCCTGATGCGGTATTTTCTCCTTACGCATCTGTGCGGTATTTCACACC
GCATACGCGGATCTGCGCAGCACCATGGCCTGAAATAACCTCTGAAAGAGGAACTTGGTTAGGTACCTTC
TGAGGCGGAAAGAACCAGCTGTGGAATGTGTGTCAGTTAGGGTGTGGAAAGTCCCCAGGCTCCCCAGCAG
GCAGAAGTATGCAAAGCATGCATCTCAATTAGTCAGCAACCAGGTGTGGAAAGTCCCCAGGCTCCCCAGC
AGGCAGAAGTATGCAAAGCATGCATCTCAATTAGTCAGCAACCATAGTCCCGCCCCTAACTCCGCCCATC
CCGCCCCTAACTCCGCCCAGTTCCGCCCATTCTCCGCCCCATGGCTGACTAATTTTTTTTATTTATGCAG
AGGCCGAGGCCGCCTCGGCCTCTGAGCTATTCCAGAAGTAGTGAGGAGGCTTTTTTGGAGGCCTAGGCTT
TTGCAAAAAGCTTGATTCTTCTGACACAACAGTCTCGAACTTAAGGCTAGAGCCACCATGATTGAACAAG
ATGGATTGCACGCAGGTTCTCCGGCCGCTTGGGTGGAGAGGCTATTCGGCTATGACTGGGCACAACAGAC
AATCGGCTGCTCTGATGCCGCCGTGTTCCGGCTGTCAGCGCAGGGGCGCCCGGTTCTTTTTGTCAAGACC
GACCTGTCCGGTGCCCTGAATGAACTGCAGGACGAGGCAGCGCGGCTATCGTGGCTGGCCACGACGGGCG
TTCCTTGCGCAGCTGTGCTCGACGTTGTCACTGAAGCGGGAAGGGACTGGCTGCTATTGGGCGAAGTGCC
GGGGCAGGATCTCCTGTCATCTCACCTTGCTCCTGCCGAGAAAGTATCCATCATGGCTGATGCAATGCGG
CGGCTGCATACGCTTGATCCGGCTACCTGCCCATTCGACCACCAAGCGAAACATCGCATCGAGCGAGCAC
GTACTCGGATGGAAGCCGGTCTTGTCGATCAGGATGATCTGGACGAAGAGCATCAGGGGCTCGCGCCAGC
CGAACTGTTCGCCAGGCTCAAGGCGCGCATGCCCGACGGCGAGGATCTCGTCGTGACCCATGGCGATGCC
TGCTTGCCGAATATCATGGTGGAAAATGGCCGCTTTTCTGGATTCATCGACTGTGGCCGGCTGGGTGTGG
CGGACCGCTATCAGGACATAGCGTTGGCTACCCGTGATATTGCTGAAGAGCTTGGCGGCGAATGGGCTGA
CCGCTTCCTCGTGCTTTACGGTATCGCCGCTCCCGATTCGCAGCGCATCGCCTTCTATCGCCTTCTTGAC
GAGTTCTTCTGAGCGGGACTCTGGGGTTCGAAATGACCGACCAAGCGACGCCCAACCTGCCATCACGATG
GCCGCAATAAAATATCTTTATTTTCATTACATCTGTGTGTTGGTTTTTTGTGTGAATCGATAGCGATAAG
GATCCTCTTTGCGCTTGCGTTTTCCCTTGTCCAGATAGCCCAGTAGCTGACATTCATCCGGGGTCAGCAC
CGTTTCTGCGGACTGGCTTTCTACGTAATGGTTTCTTAGACGTCAGGTGGCACTTTTCGGGGAAATGTGC
GCGGAACCCCTATTTGTTTATTTTTCTAAATACATTCAAATATGTATCCGCTCATGAGACAATAACCCTG
ATAAATGCTTCAATAATATTGAAAAAGGAAGAGTATGAGTATTCAACATTTCCGTGTCGCCCTTATTCCC
TTTTTTGCGGCATTTTGCCTTCCTGTTTTTGCTCACCCAGAAACGCTGGTGAAAGTAAAAGATGCTGAAG
ATCAGTTGGGTGCACGAGTGGGTTACATCGAACTGGATCTCAACAGCGGTAAGATCCTTGAGAGTTTTCG
CCCCGAAGAACGTTTTCCAATGATGAGCACTTTCAAAGTTCTGCTATGTGGCGCGGTATTATCCCGTATT
GACGCCGGGCAAGAGCAACTCGGTCGCCGCATACACTATTCTCAGAATGACTTGGTTGAGTACTCACCAG
TCACAGAAAAGCATCTTACGGATGGCATGACAGTAAGAGAATTATGCAGTGCTGCCATAACCATGAGTGA
TAACACTGCGGCCAACTTACTTCTGACAACTATCGGAGGACCGAAGGAGCTAACCGCTTTTTTGCACAAC
ATGGGGGATCATGTAACTCGCCTTGATCGTTGGGAACCGGAGCTGAATGAAGCCATACCAAACGACGAGC
GTGACACCACGATGCCTGTAGCAATGGCAACAACGTTGCGCAAACTATTAACTGGCGAACTACTTACTCT
AGCTTCCCGGCAACAATTAATAGACTGGATGGAGGCGGATAAAGTTGCAGGACCACTTCTGCGCTCGGCC
CTTCCGGCTGGCTGGTTTATTGCTGATAAATCTGGAGCCGGTGAGCGTGGGTCTCGCGGTATCATTGCAG
CACTGGGGCCAGATGGTAAGCCCTCCCGTATCGTAGTTATCTACACGACGGGGAGTCAGGCAACTATGGA
TGAACGAAATAGACAGATCGCTGAGATAGGTGCCTCACTGATTAAGCATTGGTAATTCGAAATGACCGAC
CAAGCGACGCCCAACCGGTATCAGCTCACTCAAAGGCGGTAATACGGTTATCCACAGAATCAGGGGATAA
CGCAGGAAAGAACATGTGAGCAAAAGGCCAGCAAAAGGCCAGGAACCGTAAAAAGGCCGCGTTGCTGGCG
TTTTTCCATAGGCTCCGCCCCCCTGACGAGCATCACAAAAATCGACGCTCAAGTCAGAGGTGGCGAAACC
CGACAGGACTATAAAGATACCAGGCGTTTCCCCCTGGAAGCTCCCTCGTGCGCTCTCCTGTTCCGACCCT
GCCGCTTACCGGATACCTGTCCGCCTTTCTCCCTTCGGGAAGCGTGGCGCTTTCTCATAGCTCACGCTGT
AGGTATCTCAGTTCGGTGTAGGTCGTTCGCTCCAAGCTGGGCTGTGTGCACGAACCCCCCGTTCAGCCCG
ACCGCTGCGCCTTATCCGGTAACTATCGTCTTGAGTCCAACCCGGTAAGACACGACTTATCGCCACTGGC
AGCAGCCACTGGTAACAGGATTAGCAGAGCGAGGTATGTAGGCGGTGCTACAGAGTTCTTGAAGTGGTGG
CCTAACTACGGCTACACTAGAAGGACAGTATTTGGTATCTGCGCTCTGCTGAAGCCAGTTACCTTCGGAA
AAAGAGTTGGTAGCTCTTGATCCGGCAAACAAACCACCGCTGGTAGCGGTGGTTTTTTTGTTTGCAAGCA
GCAGATTACGCGCAGAAAAAAAGGATTTCAAGAAGATCCTTTGATCTTTTCTACGGGGTCTGACGCTCAG
TGGAACGAAAACTCACGTTAAGGGATTTTGGTCATGAGATTATCAAAAAGGATCTTCACCTAGATCCTTT
TATAGTCCGGAAATACAGGAACGCACGCTGGATGGCCCTTCGCTGGGATGGTGAAACCATGAAAAATGGC
AGCTTCAGTGGATTAAGTGGGGGTAATGTGGCCTGTACCCTCTGGTTGCATAGGTATTCATACGGTTAAA
ATTTATCAGGCGCGATTGCGGCAGTTTTTCGGGTGGTTTGTTGCCATTTTTACCTGTCTGCTGCCGTGAT
CGCGCTGAACGCGTTTTAGCGGTGCGTACAATTAAGGGATTATGGTAAATCCACTTACTGTCTGCCCTCG
TAGCCATCGAGATAAACCGCAGTACTCCGGCCACGATGCGTCCGGCGTAGAGGATCGAGATCT
Features (pLannotate 1.2.2; 22 found; start..end, strand, type, name):
    140..517     +  enhancer       CMV enhancer: human cytomegalovirus immediate early enhancer
    519..718     +  promoter       CMV promoter: human cytomegalovirus (CMV) immediate early promoter
    857..989     +  intron         chimeric intron: chimera between introns from human β-globin and immunoglobulin heavy chain genes
   1033..1051    +  promoter       T7 promoter: promoter for bacteriophage T7 RNA polymerase
   1067..1957    +  CDS            HaloTag®: modified bacterial dehalogenase that forms covalent bonds with chloroalkane derivatives
   1970..1990    +  CDS            TEV site: tobacco etch virus (TEV) protease recognition and cleavage site
   2006..3805    +  CDS            DCAF15: DCA15_HUMAN - Also known as C19orf72. Experimental evidence at protein level: Swiss-Prot protein existence level 1. Binding of aryl sulfonamide anticancer drugs, such as indisulam (E7070) or E7820, change the substrate specificity of the DCX(DCAF15) complex, leading to promote ubiquitination and degradation of splicing factor RBM39 (PubMed:28437394, PubMed:28302793, PubMed:31693891, PubMed:31452512). RBM39 degradation results in splicing defects and death in cancer cell lines (PubMed:28437394, PubMed:28302793, PubMed:31693891). Aryl sulfonamide anticancer drugs change the substrate specificity
   3814..3869    +  misc_feature   MCS: pUC18/19 multiple cloning site
   3876..3925    +  CDS            SET1 (fragment): solubility-enhancement tag derived from T7 phage gene 10B
   3933..3952    +  terminator     T7 terminator (fragment): transcription terminator for bacteriophage T7 RNA polymerase
   3974..4095    -  polyA_signal   SV40 poly(A) signal: SV40 polyadenylation signal
   4118..4186    -  CDS            large T antigen (fragment): large T antigen from SV40 (simian virus 40)
   4191..4223    +  rep_origin     M13 ori (fragment): M13 bacteriophage origin of replication; arrow indicates direction of (+) strand synthesis
   4224..4275    -  misc_feature   bom (fragment): basis of mobility region from pBR322
   4340..4697    +  promoter       SV40 promoter: SV40 enhancer and early promoter
   4748..5539    +  CDS            neo: KKA2_KLEPN - Also known as kan, nptII. Experimental evidence at protein level: Swiss-Prot protein existence level 1. Resistance to kanamycin, neomycin, paromomycin, ribostamycin, butirosin and gentamicin B. From Klebsiella pneumoniae.
   5606..5654    +  polyA_signal   poly(A) signal: synthetic polyadenylation signal
   5675..5767    -  CDS            tnpA (fragment): TN5P_ECOLX - Also known as tnp. Experimental evidence at protein level: Swiss-Prot protein existence level 1. Mediates transposition of transposon Tn5 by a 'cut and paste' mechanism. First, the monomeric transposase binds the 19 bp inverted DNA repeats flanking the transposon. Then, dimerization of the DNA- bound transposase creates a synaptic DNA complex. After nicking of the first DNA strand, excision of the transposon proceeds through a series of intermediates. The transposase then mediates the insertion of the transposon at a new site by strand transfer. The activity of the wild- type tran
   5810..5914    +  promoter       AmpR promoter: bla
   5915..6775    +  CDS            AmpR: β-lactamase; bla; confers resistance to ampicillin, carbenicillin, and related antibiotics
   6933..7521    -  rep_origin     ori: high-copy-number ColE1/pMB1/pBR322/pUC origin of replication
   7637..7920    +  misc_feature   cer region: ColE1-derived recombination site that helps to maintain plasmids as monomers
