[The description below was written by a language model from this plasmid's Addgene catalogue record and pLannotate feature annotations shown in this document.]
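Description:
HaloTag-DCAF15 Vector is a mammalian expression plasmid of about 8 kb built on the pFN28A HaloTag CMV-neo Flexi backbone. It carries the unmutated human DCAF15 (also known as C19orf72) open reading frame fused at its N terminus to HaloTag. In bacteria it is maintained at high copy through a ColE1/pUC-type origin and selected with ampicillin via the β-lactamase gene. A ColE1-derived cer site is also present, which helps keep the plasmid in monomeric form. For mammalian cells, a separate cassette places the neomycin phosphotransferase gene under the SV40 enhancer/early promoter with a synthetic polyadenylation signal, allowing selection of stable transfectants.

The expression unit is driven by the human CMV immediate-early enhancer and promoter, followed by a chimeric β-globin/immunoglobulin intron that generally improves transcript processing and expression. A T7 promoter lies just upstream of the coding region and could support phage polymerase-driven transcription. The reading frame begins with HaloTag, a modified bacterial dehalogenase that bonds covalently to chloroalkane ligands. A TEV protease site follows, which permits removal of the tag, and then the DCAF15 coding sequence. An SV40 poly(A) signal lies downstream. Several small annotated fragments (MCS, SET1, T7 terminator, large T antigen, M13 ori, bom, tnpA) appear to be backbone remnants rather than functional parts.

DCAF15 is a substrate receptor of a cullin-RING ubiquitin ligase complex. Aryl sulfonamide drugs such as indisulam redirect it to degrade the splicing factor RBM39. The record does not state a specific application, but the HaloTag fusion suits fluorescent labelling, pull-down, or proximity-based assays of DCAF15 in mammalian cells.
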