Addgene plasmid #238731: HaloTag-DCAF15 Vector
Depositing lab: Promega Corporation.
Backbone
  Vector backbone: pFN28A HaloTag(R) CMV-neo Flexi(R) Vector
  Vector type: Mammalian Expression
  Selectable markers: Neomycin
Growth in bacteria
  Bacterial resistance: Ampicillin, 100 μg/mL
  Growth temperature: 37°C
  Growth strain: DH5alpha
  Copy number: High Copy
Gene/Insert
  Gene/Insert name: DCAF15
  Species: H. sapiens (human)
  Mutation: None
  Entrez Gene: DCAF15 (a.k.a. C19orf72)
  Promoter: CMV
  Tag / fusion protein: HaloTag (R) (N terminal on backbone)
  Cloning method: Other
How to cite: HaloTag-DCAF15 Vector was a gift from Promega Corporation (Addgene plasmid # 238731 ; http://n2t.net/addgene:238731 ; RRID:Addgene_238731)
